>Addgene plasmid #210735 | pUC57-ITR2-H1- sgCTG Gollum-eCMV-SaSpD10A (Neuron codon optimization)-3XFLAG-SV40 NLS-ITR2 | addgene full sequence | sequence record 420080 | Addgene NGS Result
TCGCGCGTTTCGGTGATGACGGTGAAAACCTCTGACACATGCAGCTCCCGGAGACGGTCACAGCTTGTCT
GTAAGCGGATGCCGGGAGCAGACAAGCCCGTCAGGGCGCGTCAGCGGGTGTTGGCGGGTGTCGGGGCTGG
CTTAACTATGCGGCATCAGAGCAGATTGTACTGAGAGTGCACCATATGCGGTGTGAAATACCGCACAGAT
GCGTAAGGAGAAAATACCGCATCAGGCGCCATTCGCCATTCAGGCTGCGCAACTGTTGGGAAGGGCGATC
GGTGCGGGCCTCTTCGCTATTACGCCAGCTGGCGAAAGGGGGATGTGCTGCAAGGCGATTAAGTTGGGTA
ACGCCAGGGTTTTCCCAGTCACGACGTTGTAAAACGACGGCCAGTGAATTCGAGCTCGGTACCTCGCGAA
TGCATCTAGATCCTGCAGGCAGCTGCGCGCTCGCTCGCTCACTGAGGCCGCCCGGGCAAAGCCCGGGCGT
CGGGCGACCTTTGGTCGCCCGGCCTCAGTGAGCGAGCGAGCGCGCAGAGAGGGAGTGGCCAACTCCATCA
CTAGGGGTTCCTGCGGCCCCCCCTAGGTAGGCTAGGCTAGGCGTATATTTGCATGTCGCTATGTGTTCTG
GGAAATCACCATAAACGTGAAATGTCTTTGGATTTGGGAATCTTATAAGTTCTGTATGAGACCACTCTTT
CCCGCTGCTGCTGCTGCTGCTGGTTTTAGAGCTAGAAATAGCAAGTTAAAATAAGGCAAAATGCCGTGTT
TAACTTGAAAAAGTGTTTTTTTTCTAGAGGGTACCGGGGCCCGCCTAGGTAGTTATTAATAGTAATCAAT
TACGGGGTCATTAGTTCATAGCCCATATATGGAGTTCCGCGTTACATAACTTACGGTAAATGGCCCGCCT
GGCTGACCGCCCAACGACCCCCGCCCATTGACGTCAATAATGACGTATGTTCCCATAGTAACGCCAATAG
GGACTTTCCATTGACGTCAATGGGTGGAGTATTTACGGTAAACTGCCCACTTGGCAGTACATCAAGTGTA
TCATATGCCAAGTACGCCCCCTATTGACGTCAATGACGGTAAATGGCCCGCCTGGCATTATGCCCAGTAC
ATGACCTTATGGGACTTTCCTACTTGGCAGTACATCTACGTATTAGTCATCGCTATTACCATGGTGATGC
GGTTTTGGCAGTACATCAATGGGCGTGGATAGCGGTTTGACTCACGGGGATTTCCAAGTCTCCACCCCAT
TGACGTCAATGGGAGTTTGTTTTGGCACCAAAATCAACGGGACTTTCCAAAATGTCGTAACAACTCCGCC
CCATTGACGCAAATGGGCGGTAGGCGTGTACGGTGGGAGGTCTATATAAGCAGAGCTGGTTTAGTGAACC
GTCAGATCCGCTAGCGCTACCGGTCGCCACCATGAAGAGGAATTACATTCTGGGCCTGGCCATCGGGATC
ACCTCTGTGGGGTATGGCATTATCGACTACGAGACAAGAGACGTGATCGACGCAGGCGTCAGACTCTTCA
AGGAGGCCAACGTGGAGAATAACGAAGGCAGGCGGAGCAAGAGGGGTGCAAGGAGATTGAAAAGAAGGCG
GCGCCACAGAATCCAGAGGGTGAAGAAGCTCCTTTTCGACTACAACTTGCTCACCGATCATAGCGAGCTG
TCCGGCATCAATCCTTACGAGGCTAGGGTCAAGGGATTGAGCCAGAAGTTGTCAGAGGAGGAGTTCAGCG
CAGCACTGCTCCATCTTGCCAAGAGGAGAGGAGTCCACAACGTGAATGAGGTGGAGGAAGATACTGGGAA
TGAGCTGAGCACGAAGGAGCAGATCTCTAGAAACTCAAAAGCCTTGGAAGAAAAGTATGTTGCTGAACTC
CAGCTTGAAAGACTCAAGAAGGACGGGGAGGTGAGGGGCTCAATTAACAGGTTCAAGACATCTGACTATG
TGAAAGAAGCAAAGCAGCTCCTCAAAGTGCAAAAAGCTTACCACCAGCTGGACCAAAGTTTTATCGACAC
GTACATCGATCTTTTGGAAACACGACGAACGTATTACGAAGGACCAGGTGAAGGCTCACCCTTTGGCTGG
AAAGACATTAAAGAGTGGTACGAAATGTTGATGGGACACTGTACATACTTCCCTGAAGAGCTGCGCAGCG
TCAAGTACGCCTATAACGCCGACCTGTACAACGCCCTTAACGACCTCAACAATTTGGTGATCACTAGAGA
CGAGAACGAAAAGCTCGAGTACTACGAAAAATTCCAAATTATCGAAAATGTCTTCAAGCAGAAGAAAAAG
CCTACACTCAAACAGATTGCCAAAGAGATATTGGTAAACGAAGAGGATATCAAAGGGTACAGAGTCACTT
CCACCGGGAAGCCGGAGTTCACTAATCTCAAGGTTTATCACGACATAAAGGACATAACCGCCCGGAAAGA
GATCATTGAGAACGCCGAGCTTCTGGACCAGATTGCAAAAATTCTTACTATCTACCAATCATCCGAGGAC
ATCCAGGAGGAGCTCACCAATCTTAATAGCGAGCTCACGCAAGAAGAAATTGAGCAAATTAGCAATCTCA
AGGGGTACACCGGAACCCATAATTTGAGCCTTAAGGCTATTAACTTGATTCTGGACGAGCTTTGGCACAC
GAACGATAATCAGATTGCCATTTTTAACCGGCTTAAACTCGTTCCGAAGAAAGTTGATTTGAGTCAACAA
AAGGAAATACCTACCACTTTGGTAGACGATTTTATTCTCTCCCCTGTGGTAAAGCGATCCTTTATCCAGT
CAATCAAAGTGATTAATGCAATCATTAAAAAGTACGGGCTGCCCAATGACATTATTATCGAGCTCGCAAG
GGAGAAGAACAGCAAAGATGCCCAGAAGATGATAAACGAGATGCAGAAGCGGAATCGACAGACAAATGAA
AGGATTGAAGAAATAATCCGAACAACAGGGAAGGAAAATGCTAAGTATCTTATCGAAAAGATTAAGCTCC
ACGATATGCAGGAGGGCAAGTGCCTTTACTCTCTCGAGGCGATTCCATTGGAGGACCTCCTTAACAATCC
GTTCAACTACGAGGTGGATCACATCATCCCCAGGAGCGTGAGCTTCGACAACTCATTCAACAACAAGGTG
TTAGTGAAGCAGGAGGAGAACAGCAAGAAAGGTAATAGGACCCCATTCCAGTACCTTAGTAGCTCTGACT
CCAAGATCAGCTACGAGACTTTCAAGAAGCACATACTGAACTTAGCCAAGGGTAAAGGCCGCATTAGCAA
AACCAAGAAGGAGTATTTGCTGGAAGAAAGGGACATCAACCGGTTCTCAGTCCAGAAGGACTTCATCAAC
AGGAACCTGGTGGACACAAGATACGCTACCAGGGGCCTGATGAACCTCTTGAGATCTTACTTCCGGGTCA
ATAACCTGGATGTTAAGGTCAAGTCTATCAACGGCGGCTTCACCAGCTTCCTGAGAAGAAAGTGGAAGTT
CAAGAAGGAGCGAAACAAGGGGTACAAACACCATGCCGAGGACGCTCTGATAATCGCTAACGCCGACTTC
ATCTTCAAGGAGTGGAAGAAGCTGGACAAAGCCAAGAAGGTGATGGAAAACCAGATGTTCGAAGAGAAGC
AGGCTGAGTCCATGCCAGAGATCGAGACAGAGCAGGAATACAAGGAAATCTTCATCACCCCTCACCAGAT
CAAACATATTAAGGATTTCAAAGACTATAAGTACTCCCATAGAGTTGACAAAAAGCCCAACAGAGAACTG
ATCAACGACACTCTCTACTCTACCAGAAAGGACGATAAAGGTAACACTCTTATTGTCAACAATCTCAATG
GCCTGTACGACAAGGACAACGATAAGCTGAAGAAACTGATCAACAAATCACCCGAGAAGCTCCTGATGTA
CCACCACGACCCACAGACATACCAGAAGTTGAAGCTCATCATGGAACAGTACGGCGACGAGAAGAACCCC
CTGTACAAATACTACGAGGAAACGGGGAATTACCTCACCAAGTACTCTAAAAAGGACAACGGACCCGTTA
TTAAAAAGATCAAATATTATGGTAACAAGCTTAATGCTCATCTGGACATCACCGATGATTACCCCAATTC
CAGAAATAAGGTGGTCAAACTGTCTACCGGAGGATTCAGTAAGGAAAGCATACTGCCGAAAAGGAATTCC
GACAAGCTGATCGCTAGGAAGAAGGACTGGGATCCCAAAAAATACGGGGGATTCGACTCCCCCACAGTTG
CGTACAGCGTGCTCGTGGTGGCAAAAGTGGAGAAGGGGAAATCCAAAAAACTAAAATCAGTCAAAGAGCT
GCTTGGCATTACAATCATGGAGAGGTCTTCCTTCGAGAAGAATCCAATTGACTTCCTCGAGGCTAAGGGA
TACAAGGAGGTGAAGAAGGACTTGATAATCAAACTGCCGAAGTACAGCTTGTTCGAGCTCGAAAATGGCC
GCAAGAGGATGCTGGCTAGCGCTGGCGAGCTCCAGAAGGGCAACGAGCTGGCCCTGCCCAGCAAGTACGT
GAACTTCCTTTATCTCGCATCACACTACGAGAAGCTCAAGGGATCACCCGAGGACAACGAGCAGAAGCAG
CTGTTTGTGGAGCAGCACAAGCACTATCTCGATGAAATTATTGAACAGATCTCCGAATTTTCTAAACGGG
TAATTCTCGCAGACGCTAACCTCGACAAAGTGCTGAGCGCATACAATAAACATCGGGACAAGCCAATTAG
GGAGCAGGCTGAGAACATCATCCATCTTTTCACCTTGACAAATCTCGGCGCTCCAGCCGCCTTCAAGTAC
TTCGACACCACCATCGATAGGAAGCGATACACATCAACGAAAGAGGTGCTGGACGCCACTCTGATCCACC
AGAGCATCACCGGCCTGTACGAAACGAGAATCGACTTGTCTCAGCTGGGCGGAGATGACTACAAGGACGA
CGACGACAAGGACTATAAGGACGATGATGATAAGGATTACAAAGATGACGACGATAAGCCCCCCAAGAAG
AAGAGGAAGGTGGAGGCCAGCTAAGAATTCAATAAAAGATCTTTATTTTCATTAGATCTGTGTGTTGGTT
TTTTGTGTGTAAGAATTCCGGCCGCAGGAACCCCTAGTGATGGAGTTGGCCACTCCCTCTCTGCGCGCTC
GCTCGCTCACTGAGGCCGGGCGACCAAAGGTCGCCCGACGCCCGGGCTTTGCCCGGGCGGCCTCAGTGAG
CGAGCGAGCGCGCAGCTGCCTGCAGGATCGGATCCCGGGCCCGTCGACTGCAGAGGCCTGCATGCAAGCT
TGGCGTAATCATGGTCATAGCTGTTTCCTGTGTGAAATTGTTATCCGCTCACAATTCCACACAACATACG
AGCCGGAAGCATAAAGTGTAAAGCCTGGGGTGCCTAATGAGTGAGCTAACTCACATTAATTGCGTTGCGC
TCACTGCCCGCTTTCCAGTCGGGAAACCTGTCGTGCCAGCTGCATTAATGAATCGGCCAACGCGCGGGGA
GAGGCGGTTTGCGTATTGGGCGCTCTTCCGCTTCCTCGCTCACTGACTCGCTGCGCTCGGTCGTTCGGCT
GCGGCGAGCGGTATCAGCTCACTCAAAGGCGGTAATACGGTTATCCACAGAATCAGGGGATAACGCAGGA
AAGAACATGTGAGCAAAAGGCCAGCAAAAGGCCAGGAACCGTAAAAAGGCCGCGTTGCTGGCGTTTTTCC
ATAGGCTCCGCCCCCCTGACGAGCATCACAAAAATCGACGCTCAAGTCAGAGGTGGCGAAACCCGACAGG
ACTATAAAGATACCAGGCGTTTCCCCCTGGAAGCTCCCTCGTGCGCTCTCCTGTTCCGACCCTGCCGCTT
ACCGGATACCTGTCCGCCTTTCTCCCTTCGGGAAGCGTGGCGCTTTCTCATAGCTCACGCTGTAGGTATC
TCAGTTCGGTGTAGGTCGTTCGCTCCAAGCTGGGCTGTGTGCACGAACCCCCCGTTCAGCCCGACCGCTG
CGCCTTATCCGGTAACTATCGTCTTGAGTCCAACCCGGTAAGACACGACTTATCGCCACTGGCAGCAGCC
ACTGGTAACAGGATTAGCAGAGCGAGGTATGTAGGCGGTGCTACAGAGTTCTTGAAGTGGTGGCCTAACT
ACGGCTACACTAGAAGAACAGTATTTGGTATCTGCGCTCTGCTGAAGCCAGTTACCTTCGGAAAAAGAGT
TGGTAGCTCTTGATCCGGCAAACAAACCACCGCTGGTAGCGGTGGTTTTTTTGTTTGCAAGCAGCAGATT
ACGCGCAGAAAAAAAGGATCTCAAGAAGATCCTTTGATCTTTTCTACGGGGTCTGACGCTCAGTGGAACG
AAAACTCACGTTAAGGGATTTTGGTCATGAGATTATCAAAAAGGATCTTCACCTAGATCCTTTTAAATTA
AAAATGAAGTTTTAAATCAATCTAAAGTATATATGAGTAAACTTGGTCTGACAGTTACCAATGCTTAATC
AGTGAGGCACCTATCTCAGCGATCTGTCTATTTCGTTCATCCATAGTTGCCTGACTCCCCGTCGTGTAGA
TAACTACGATACGGGAGGGCTTACCATCTGGCCCCAGTGCTGCAATGATACCGCGAGACCCACGCTCACC
GGCTCCAGATTTATCAGCAATAAACCAGCCAGCCGGAAGGGCCGAGCGCAGAAGTGGTCCTGCAACTTTA
TCCGCCTCCATCCAGTCTATTAATTGTTGCCGGGAAGCTAGAGTAAGTAGTTCGCCAGTTAATAGTTTGC
GCAACGTTGTTGCCATTGCTACAGGCATCGTGGTGTCACGCTCGTCGTTTGGTATGGCTTCATTCAGCTC
CGGTTCCCAACGATCAAGGCGAGTTACATGATCCCCCATGTTGTGCAAAAAAGCGGTTAGCTCCTTCGGT
CCTCCGATCGTTGTCAGAAGTAAGTTGGCCGCAGTGTTATCACTCATGGTTATGGCAGCACTGCATAATT
CTCTTACTGTCATGCCATCCGTAAGATGCTTTTCTGTGACTGGTGAGTACTCAACCAAGTCATTCTGAGA
ATAGTGTATGCGGCGACCGAGTTGCTCTTGCCCGGCGTCAATACGGGATAATACCGCGCCACATAGCAGA
ACTTTAAAAGTGCTCATCATTGGAAAACGTTCTTCGGGGCGAAAACTCTCAAGGATCTTACCGCTGTTGA
GATCCAGTTCGATGTAACCCACTCGTGCACCCAACTGATCTTCAGCATCTTTTACTTTCACCAGCGTTTC
TGGGTGAGCAAAAACAGGAAGGCAAAATGCCGCAAAAAAGGGAATAAGGGCGACACGGAAATGTTGAATA
CTCATACTCTTCCTTTTTCAATATTATTGAAGCATTTATCAGGGTTATTGTCTCATGAGCGGATACATAT
TTGAATGTATTTAGAAAAATAAACAAATAGGGGTTCCGCGCACATTTCCCCGAAAAGTGCCACCTGACGT
CTAAGAAACCATTATTATCATGACATTAACCTATAAAAATAGGCGTATCACGAGGCCCTTTCGTC
Features (pLannotate 1.2.2; 20 found; start..end, strand, type, name):
    137..236     +  misc_feature   bom (fragment): basis of mobility region from pBR322
    242..399     -  CDS            lacZα (fragment): LacZα fragment of β-galactosidase; lacZ fragment
    432..572     -  repeat_region  AAV2 ITR: inverted terminal repeat of adeno-associated virus serotype 2 inverted
    605..695     +  promoter       H1 promoter: human H1 RNA promoter
    723..757     +  misc_RNA       gRNA scaffold (fragment): guide RNA scaffold for the Streptococcus pyogenes CRISPR/Cas9 system
    880..1183    +  enhancer       CMV enhancer: human cytomegalovirus immediate early enhancer
   1184..1387    +  promoter       CMV promoter: human cytomegalovirus (CMV) immediate early promoter
   1432..4155    +  CDS            cas9 (fragment): CAS9_STAAU - Experimental evidence at protein level: Swiss-Prot protein existence level 1. CRISPR (clustered regularly interspaced short palindromic repeat) is an adaptive immune system that provides protection against mobile genetic elements (viruses, transposable elements and conjugative plasmids). CRISPR clusters contain spacers, sequences complementary to antecedent mobile elements, and target invading nucleic acids. CRISPR clusters are transcribed and processed into CRISPR RNA (crRNA). In type II CRISPR systems correct processing of pre-crRNA requires a trans- encoded small RNA (tracrRNA)
   4960..4980    +  CDS            FLAG (fragment): FLAG® epitope tag, followed by an enterokinase cleavage site
   5005..5028    +  CDS            3xFLAG (fragment): three tandem FLAG® epitope tags
   5071..5119    +  polyA_signal   poly(A) signal: synthetic polyadenylation signal
   5136..5276    +  repeat_region  AAV2 ITR: inverted terminal repeat of adeno-associated virus serotype 2 inverted
   5358..5374    -  protein_bind   lac operator: The lac repressor binds to the lac operator to inhibit transcription in E. coli. This inhibition can be relieved by adding lactose or isopropyl-β-D-thiogalactopyranoside (IPTG). lac repressor encoded by lacI
   5382..5412    -  promoter       lac promoter: promoter for the E. coli lac operon
   5427..5448    -  protein_bind   CAP binding site: CAP binding activates transcription in the presence of cAMP. E. coli catabolite activator protein
   5461..5553    -  CDS            lacI (fragment): lac repressor; lacI; The lac repressor binds to the lac operator to inhibit transcription in E. coli. This inhibition can be relieved by adding lactose or isopropyl-β-D-thiogalactopyranoside (IPTG).
   5736..6324    -  rep_origin     ori: high-copy-number ColE1/pMB1/pBR322/pUC origin of replication
   6495..7355    -  CDS            AmpR: β-lactamase; bla; confers resistance to ampicillin, carbenicillin, and related antibiotics
   7356..7460    -  promoter       AmpR promoter: bla
   7555..35      +  CDS            rop (fragment) (across the origin): Rop protein, which maintains plasmids at low copy number; rop
