[The description below was written by a language model from this plasmid's Addgene catalogue record and pLannotate feature annotations shown in this document.]
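Description:
pUC57-ITR2-H1-sgCTG Gollum-eCMV-SaSpD10A (Neuron codon optimization)-3XFLAG-SV40 NLS-ITR2 is a 7,555-nt all-in-one CRISPR nickase plasmid built on the pUC57 cloning backbone, with its payload flanked by two AAV2 inverted terminal repeats. It is catalogued as a mammalian expression/CRISPR vector. The ITRs are the cis elements that allow a cassette to be packaged into recombinant AAV, although the record does not explicitly state that use. Propagation in E. coli relies on the high-copy pUC-type origin and β-lactamase (ampicillin resistance). Remnants of lacZα, the lac promoter/operator and fragments of lacI, rop and bom are backbone carry-over.

Between the ITRs sit two expression units. A human H1 Pol III promoter drives the "Gollum" single guide RNA, whose spacer is a CTG-repeat sequence directed at CAG/CTG trinucleotide repeats. The annotation matches only a fragment of the standard S. pyogenes scaffold, consistent with a modified, shortened scaffold design. Downstream, the CMV enhancer and promoter (listed as eCMV) drive SaSp D10A Cas9, a synthetic hybrid with an N-terminal portion from Staphylococcus aureus Cas9 and a C-terminal portion from S. pyogenes Cas9, described as codon-optimised for neurons. The feature table recognises only the S. aureus-derived part of the coding sequence. The D10A substitution, which in Cas9 inactivates the RuvC nuclease domain, makes the protein a nickase rather than a double-strand cutter. The protein carries C-terminal 3xFLAG epitopes for detection and an SV40 nuclear localisation signal, and the transcript ends at a short synthetic polyadenylation signal. According to the record, the plasmid comes from work on developing small Cas9 hybrids by molecular modelling, and it serves to co-express this compact nickase with a guide RNA targeting CAG repeats.
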