Addgene plasmid #210735: pUC57-ITR2-H1- sgCTG Gollum-eCMV-SaSpD10A (Neuron codon optimization)-3XFLAG-SV40 NLS-ITR2
Purpose: Coding for SaSp D10A Cas9 alongside Gollum sgRNA targeting CAG repeats
Depositing lab: Vincent Dion. Depositing organization: Cardiff University. Publication: Developing small Cas9 hybrids using molecular modeling. Mangin A, Dion V, Menzies G. bioRxiv 2023.10.24.563270 10.1101/2023.10.24.563270.
Backbone
  Vector backbone: pUC57
  Backbone manufacturer: Genscript
  Vector type: Mammalian Expression, CRISPR
Growth in bacteria
  Bacterial resistance: Ampicillin, 100 μg/mL
  Growth temperature: 37°C
  Growth strain: NEB Stable
  Copy number: High Copy
Gene/Insert 1
  Gene/Insert name: SaSp D10A Cas9
  Species: Synthetic
  Mutation: D10A, N terminal Sa Cas9, C-terminal Sp Cas9
  Promoter: eCMV
  Tag / fusion protein: 3xFLAG, SV40 NLS, PolyA signal (C terminal on insert)
  Cloning method: Unknown
  Sequencing primers: 5′ n/a
Gene/Insert 2
  Gene/Insert name: Gollum sgCAG (alt name: gRNA target: GCTGCTGCTGCTGCTGCTGGTTTTAGAGCTAGAAATAGCAAGTTAAAATAAGGCAAAATGCCGTGTTTAACTTGAAAAAGTGT)
  Species: H. sapiens (human)
  Promoter: H1
  Cloning method: Unknown
  Sequencing primers: 5′ n/a
Resource information
  A portion of this plasmid was derived from a plasmid made by: Genscript
Terms and licenses: Academic/Nonprofit Terms; Industry Terms: Not Available to Industry
Depositor comments: Please visit https://doi.org/10.1101/2023.10.24.563270 for bioRxiv preprint.
How to cite: pUC57-ITR2-H1- sgCTG Gollum-eCMV-SaSpD10A (Neuron codon optimization)-3XFLAG-SV40 NLS-ITR2 was a gift from Vincent Dion (Addgene plasmid # 210735 ; http://n2t.net/addgene:210735 ; RRID:Addgene_210735)
